>Addgene plasmid #225463 | pcDNA3puro-mGFP-FMR1iso1-I304N | addgene full sequence | sequence record 448625 | Addgene NGS Result
CAACTTACAATGAAATTGTCACAATTGAACGTCTAAGATCTGTTAATCCCAACAAACCTGCCACAAAAGA
TACTTTCCATAAGATCAAGCTGGATGTGCCAGAAGACTTACGGCAAATGTGTGCCAAAGAGGCGGCACAT
AAGGATTTTAAAAAGGCAGTTGGTGCCTTTTCTGTAACTTATGATCCAGAAAATTATCAGCTTGTCATTT
TGTCCATCAATGAAGTCACCTCAAAGCGAGCACATATGCTGATTGACATGCACTTTCGGAGTCTGCGCAC
TAAGTTGTCTCTGATAATGAGAAATGAAGAAGCTAGTAAGCAGCTGGAGAGTTCAAGGCAGCTTGCCTCG
AGATTTCATGAACAGTTTATCGTAAGAGAAGATCTGATGGGTCTAGCTATTGGTACTCATGGTGCTAATA
TTCAGCAAGCTAGAAAAGTACCTGGGGTCACTGCTATTGATCTAGATGAAGATACCTGCACATTTCATAT
TTATGGAGAGGATCAGGATGCAGTGAAAAAAGCTAGAAGCTTTCTCGAATTTGCTGAAGATGTAATACAA
GTTCCAAGGAACTTAGTAGGCAAAGTAATAGGAAAAAATGGAAAGCTGAATCAGGAGATTGTGGACAAGT
CAGGAGTTGTGAGGGTGAGGATTGAGGCTGAAAATGAGAAAAATGTTCCACAAGAAGAGGAAATTATGCC
ACCAAATTCCCTTCCTTCCAATAATTCAAGGGTTGGACCTAATGCCCCAGAAGAAAAAAAACATTTAGAT
ATAAAGGAAAACAGCACCCATTTTTCTCAACCTAACAGTACAAAAGTCCAGAGGGTGTTAGTGGCTTCAT
CAGTTGTAGCAGGGGAATCCCAGAAACCTGAACTCAAGGCTTGGCAGGGTATGGTACCATTTGTTTTTGT
GGGAACAAAGGACAGCATCGCTAATGCCACTGTTCTTTTGGATTATCACCTGAACTATTTAAAGGAAGTA
GACCAGTTGAGACTCGAGCGGCTACAGATTGATGAGCAGTTGCGACAGATTGGAGCTAGTTCTAGACCAC
CACCAAATCGTACAGATAAGGAAAAAAGCTATGTGACTGATGATGGTCAAGGAATGGGTCGAGGTAGTAG
ACCTTACAGAAATAGGGGGCACGGCAGACGCGGTCCTGGATATACTTCAGGAACTAATTCTGAAGCATCA
AATGCTTCTGAAACAGAATCTGACCACAGAGACGAACTCAGTGATTGGTCATTAGCTCCAACAGAGGAAG
AGAGGGAGAGCTTCCTGCGCAGAGGAGACGGACGGCGGCGTGGAGGGGGAGGAAGAGGACAAGGAGGAAG
AGGACGTGGAGGAGGCTTCAAAGGAAACGACGATCACTCCCGAACAGATAATCGTCCACGTAATCCAAGA
GAGGCTAAAGGAAGAACAACAGATGGATCCCTTCAGATCAGAGTTGACTGCAATAATGAAAGGAGTGTCC
ACACTAAAACATTACAGAATACCTCCAGTGAAGGTAGTCGGCTGCGCACGGGTAAAGATCGTAACCAGAA
GAAAGAGAAGCCAGACAGCGTGGATGGTCAGCAACCACTCGTGAATGGAGTACCCTAAACGAATTCGCGG
CCGCACTCGAGATTCCAGCACAGTGGCGGCCGCTCGAGTCTAGAGGGCCCGTTTAAACCCGCTGATCAGC
CTCGACTGTGCCTTCTAGTTGCCAGCCATCTGTTGTTTGCCCCTCCCCCGTGCCTTCCTTGACCCTGGAA
GGTGCCACTCCCACTGTCCTTTCCTAATAAAATGAGGAAATTGCATCGCATTGTCTGAGTAGGTGTCATT
CTATTCTGGGGGGTGGGGTGGGGCAGGACAGCAAGGGGGAGGATTGGGAAGACAATAGCAGGCATGCTGG
GGATGCGGTGGGCTCTATGGCTTCTGAGGCGGAAAGAACCAGCTGGGGCTCTAGGGGGTATCCCC
[124 nt withheld, positions 1956-2079]
C
[91 nt withheld, positions 2081-2171]
A
[49 nt withheld, positions 2173-2221]
CCTTTGACGTTGGAGTCCACGTTCTTT
[37 nt withheld, positions 2249-2285]
ACCCTATCTCGGTCTATTCTTTTGATTTATAAGGGATTTTGCCGATTTCGGCCTATTGGTTAAAAAATGA
GCTGATTTAACAAAAATTTAACGCGAATTAATTCTGTGGAATGTGTGTCAGTTAGGGTGTGGAAAGTCCC
CAGGCTCCCCAGCAGGCAGAAGTATGCAAAGCATGCATCTCAATTAGTCAGCAACCAGGTGTGGAAAGTC
CCCAGGCTCCCCAGCAGGCAGAAGTATGCAAAGCATGCATCTCAATTAGTCAGCAACCATAGTCCCGCCC
CTAACTCCGCCCATCCCGCCCCTAACTCCGCCCAGTTCCGCCCATTCTCCGCCCCATGGCTGACTAATTT
TTTTTATTTATGCAGAGGCCGAGGCCGCCTCTGCCTCTGAGCTATTCCAGAAGTAGTGAGGAGGCTTTTT
TGGAGGCCTAGGCTTTTGCAAAAAGCTCCCAACCATGACCGAGTACAAGCCCACGGTGCGCCTCGCCACC
CGCGACGACGTCCCCAGGGCCGTACGCACCCTCGCCGCCGCGTTCGCCGACTACCCCGCCACGCGCCACA
CCGTCGATCCGGACCGCCACATCGAGCGGGTCACCGAGCTGCAAGAACTCTTCCTCACGCGCGTCGGGCT
CGACATCGGCAAGGTGTGGGTCGCGGACGACGGCGCCGCGGTGGCGGTCTGGACCACGCCGGAGAGCGTC
GAAGCGGGGGCGGTGTTCGCCGAGATCGGCCCGCGCATGGCCGAGTTGAGCGGTTCCCGGCTGGCCGCGC
AGCAACAGATGGAAGGCCTCCTGGCGCCGCACCGGCCCAAGGAGCCCGCGTGGTTCCTGGCCACCGTCGG
CGTCTCGCCCGACCACCAGGGCAAGGGTCTGGGCAGCGCCGTCGTGCTCCCCGGAGTGGAGGCGGCCGAG
CGCGCCGGGGTGCCCGCCTTCCTGGAGACCTCCGCGCCCCGCAACCTCCCCTTCTACGAGCGGCTCGGCT
TCACCGTCACCGCCGACGTCGAGGTGCCCGAAGGACCGCGCACCTGGTGCATGACCCGCAAGCCCGGTGC
CTGAGCGGGACTCTGGGGTTCGAAATGACCGACCAAGCGACGCCCAACCTGCCATCACGAGATTTCGATT
CCACCGCCGCCTTCTATGAAAGGTTGGGCTTCGGAATCGTTTTCCGGGACGCCGGCTGGATGATCCTCCA
GCGCGGGGATCTCATGCTGGAGTTCTTCGCCCACCCCAACTTGTTTATTGCAGCTTATAATGGTTACAAA
TAAAGCAATAGCATCACAAATTTCACAAATAAAGCATTTTTTTCACTGCATTCTAGTTGTGGTTTGTCCA
AACTCATCAATGTATCTTATCATGTCTGTATACCGTCGACCTCTAGCTAGAGCTTGGCGTAATCATGGTC
ATAGCTGTTTCCTGTGTGAAATTGTTATCCGCTCACAATTCCACACAACATACGAGCCGGAAGCATAAAG
TGTAAAGCCTGGGGTGCCTAATGAGTGAGCTAACTCACATTAATTGCGTTGCGCTCACTGCCCGCTTTCC
AGTCGGGAAACCTGTCGTGCCAGCTGCATTAATGAATCGGCCAACGCGCGGGGAGAGGCGGTTTGCGTAT
TGGGCGCTCTTCCGCTTCCTCGCTCACTGACTCGCTGCGCTCGGTCGTTCGGCTGCGGCGAGCGGTATCA
GCTCACTCAAAGGCGGTAATACGGTTATCCACAGAATCAGGGGATAACGCAGGAAAGAACATGTGAGCAA
AAGGCCAGCAAAAGGCCAGGAACCGTAAAAAGGCCGCGTTGCTGGCGTTTTTCCATAGGCTCCGCCCCCC
TGACGAGCATCACAAAAATCGACGCTCAAGTCAGAGGTGGCGAAACCCGACAGGACTATAAAGATACCAG
GCGTTTCCCCCTGGAAGCTCCCTCGTGCGCTCTCCTGTTCCGACCCTGCCGCTTACCGGATACCTGTCCG
CCTTTCTCCCTTCGGGAAGCGTGGCGCTTTCTCATAGCTCACGCTGTAGGTATCTCAGTTCGGTGTAGGT
CGTTCGCTCCAAGCTGGGCTGTGTGCACGAACCCCCCGTTCAGCCCGACCGCTGCGCCTTATCCGGTAAC
TATCGTCTTGAGTCCAACCCGGTAAGACACGACTTATCGCCACTGGCAGCAGCCACTGGTAACAGGATTA
GCAGAGCGAGGTATGTAGGCGGTGCTACAGAGTTCTTGAAGTGGTGGCCTAACTACGGCTACACTAGAAG
AACAGTATTTGGTATCTGCGCTCTGCTGAAGCCAGTTACCTTCGGAAAAAGAGTTGGTAGCTCTTGATCC
GGCAAACAAACCACCGCTGGTAGCGGTGGTTTTTTTGTTTGCAAGCAGCAGATTACGCGCAGAAAAAAAG
GATCTCAAGAAGATCCTTTGATCTTTTCTACGGGGTCTGACGCTCAGTGGAACGAAAACTCACGTTAAGG
GATTTTGGTCATGAGATTATCAAAAAGGATCTTCACCTAGATCCTTTTAAATTAAAAATGAAGTTTTAAA
TCAATCTAAAGTATATATGAGTAAACTTGGTCTGACAGTTACCAATGCTTAATCAGTGAGGCACCTATCT
CAGCGATCTGTCTATTTCGTTCATCCATAGTTGCCTGACTCCCCGTCGTGTAGATAACTACGATACGGGA
GGGCTTACCATCTGGCCCCAGTGCTGCAATGATACCGCGAGACCCACGCTCACCGGCTCCAGATTTATCA
GCAATAAACCAGCCAGCCGGAAGGGCCGAGCGCAGAAGTGGTCCTGCAACTTTATCCGCCTCCATCCAGT
CTATTAATTGTTGCCGGGAAGCTAGAGTAAGTAGTTCGCCAGTTAATAGTTTGCGCAACGTTGTTGCCAT
TGCTACAGGCATCGTGGTGTCACGCTCGTCGTTTGGTATGGCTTCATTCAGCTCCGGTTCCCAACGATCA
AGGCGAGTTACATGATCCCCCATGTTGTGCAAAAAAGCGGTTAGCTCCTTCGGTCCTCCGATCGTTGTCA
GAAGTAAGTTGGCCGCAGTGTTATCACTCATGGTTATGGCAGCACTGCATAATTCTCTTACTGTCATGCC
ATCCGTAAGATGCTTTTCTGTGACTGGTGAGTACTCAACCAAGTCATTCTGAGAATAGTGTATGCGGCGA
CCGAGTTGCTCTTGCCCGGCGTCAATACGGGATAATACCGCGCCACATAGCAGAACTTTAAAAGTGCTCA
TCATTGGAAAACGTTCTTCGGGGCGAAAACTCTCAAGGATCTTACCGCTGTTGAGATCCAGTTCGATGTA
ACCCACTCGTGCACCCAACTGATCTTCAGCATCTTTTACTTTCACCAGCGTTTCTGGGTGAGCAAAAACA
GGAAGGCAAAATGCCGCAAAAAAGGGAATAAGGGCGACACGGAAATGTTGAATACTCATACTCTTCCTTT
TTCAATATTATTGAAGCATTTATCAGGGTTATTGTCTCATGAGCGGATACATATTTGAATGTATTTAGAA
AAATAAACAAATAGGGGTTCCGCGCACATTTCCCCGAAAAGTGCCACCTGACGTCGACGGATCGGGAGAT
CTCCCGATCCCCTATGGTGCACTCTCAGTACAATCTGCTCTGATGCCGCATAGTTAAGCCAGTATCTGCT
CCCTGCTTGTGTGTTGGAGGTCGCTGAGTAGTGCGCGAGCAAAATTTAAGCTACAACAAGGCAAGGCTTG
ACCGACAATTGCATGAAGAATCTGCTTAGGGTTAGGCGTTTTGCGCTGCTTCGCGATGTACGGGCCAGAT
ATACGCGTTGACATTGATTATTGACTAGTTATTAATAGTAATCAATTACGGGGTCATTAGTTCATAGCCC
ATATATGGAGTTCCGCGTTACATAACTTACGGTAAATGGCCCGCCTGGCTGACCGCCCAACGACCCCCGC
CCATTGACGTCAATAATGACGTATGTTCCCATAGTAACGCCAATAGGGACTTTCCATTGACGTCAATGGG
TGGAGTATTTACGGTAAACTGCCCACTTGGCAGTACATCAAGTGTATCATATGCCAAGTACGCCCCCTAT
TGACGTCAATGACGGTAAATGGCCCGCCTGGCATTATGCCCAGTACATGACCTTATGGGACTTTCCTACT
TGGCAGTACATCTACGTATTAGTCATCGCTATTACCATGGTGATGCGGTTTTGGCAGTACATCAATGGGC
GTGGATAGCGGTTTGACTCACGGGGATTTCCAAGTCTCCACCCCATTGACGTCGATGGGAGTTTGTTTTG
GCACCAAAATCAACGGGACTTTCCAAAATGTCGTAACAACTCCGCCCCATTGACGCAAATGGGCGGTAGG
CGTGTACGGTGGGAGGTCTATATAAGCAGAGCTCTCTGGCTAACTAGAGAACCCACTGCTTACTGGCTTA
TCGAAATTAATACGACTCACTATAGGGAGACCCAAGCTGGCTAGCAACCATGGTGAGCAAGGGCGAGGAG
CTGTTCACCGGGGTGGTGCCCATCCTGGTCGAGCTGGACGGCGACGTAAACGGCCACAAGTTCAGCGTGT
CCGGCGAGGGCGAGGGCGATGCCACCTACGGCAAGCTGACCCTGAAGTTCATCTGCACCACCGGCAAGCT
GCCCGTGCCCTGGCCCACCCTCGTGACCACCCTGACCTACGGCGTGCAGTGCTTCAGCCGCTACCCCGAC
CACATGAAGCAGCACGACTTCTTCAAGTCCGCCATGCCCGAAGGCTACGTCCAGGAGCGCACCATCTTCT
TCAAGGACGACGGCAACTACAAGACCCGCGCCGAGGTGAAGTTCGAGGGCGACACCCTGGTGAACCGCAT
CGAGCTGAAGGGCATCGACTTCAAGGAGGACGGCAACATCCTGGGGCACAAGCTGGAGTACAACTACAAC
AGCCACAACGTCTATATCATGGCCGACAAGCAGAAGAACGGCATCAAGGTGAACTTCAAGATCCGCCACA
ACATCGAGGACGGCAGCGTGCAGCTCGCCGACCACTACCAGCAGAACACCCCCATCGGCGACGGCCCCGT
GCTGCTGCCCGACAACCACTACCTGAGCACCCAGTCCAAGCTGAGCAAAGACCCCAACGAGAAGCGCGAT
CACATGGTCCTGCTGGAGTTCGTGACCGCCGCCGGGATCACTCTCGGCATGGACGAGCTGTACAAAAAAG
CAGGCTCCACCATGGAGGAGCTGGTGGTGGAAGTGCGGGGCTCCAATGGCGCTTTCTACAAGGCATTTGT
AAAGGATGTTCATGAAGATTCAATAACAGTTGCATTTGAAAACAACTGGCAGCCTGATAGGCAGATTCCA
TTTCATGATGTCAGATTCCCACCTCCTGTAGGTTATAATAAAGATATAAATGAAAGTGATGAAGTTGAGG
TGTATTCCAGAGCAAATGAAAAAGAGCCTTGCTGTTGGTGGTTAGCTAAAGTGAGGATGATAAAGGGTGA
GTTTTATGTGATAGAATATGCAGCATGTGATG
Features (pLannotate 1.2.2; 21 found; start..end, strand, type, name):
   1686..1910    +  polyA_signal   bGH poly(A) signal: bovine growth hormone polyadenylation signal
   1914..1935    +  promoter       SV40 promoter (fragment): SV40 enhancer and early promoter
   1956..2384    +  rep_origin     f1 ori (sequence partly withheld): f1 bacteriophage origin of replication; arrow indicates direction of (+) strand synthesis
   2398..2727    +  promoter       SV40 promoter: SV40 enhancer and early promoter
   2740..3339    +  CDS            PuroR: puromycin N-acetyltransferase; pac from Streptomyces alboniger; confers resistance to puromycin
   3360..3518    +  CDS            ble (fragment): BLE_KLEPN - Experimental evidence at protein level: Swiss-Prot protein existence level 1. Binding protein with a strong affinity to the bleomycin family of antibiotics. Binds to CL990; an antimitotic-antibiotic compound. From Klebsiella pneumoniae.
   3513..3634    +  polyA_signal   SV40 poly(A) signal: SV40 polyadenylation signal
   3707..3723    -  protein_bind   lac operator: The lac repressor binds to the lac operator to inhibit transcription in E. coli. This inhibition can be relieved by adding lactose or isopropyl-β-D-thiogalactopyranoside (IPTG). lac repressor encoded by lacI
   3731..3761    -  promoter       lac promoter: promoter for the E. coli lac operon
   3776..3797    -  protein_bind   CAP binding site: CAP binding activates transcription in the presence of cAMP. E. coli catabolite activator protein
   3810..3902    -  CDS            lacI (fragment): lac repressor; lacI; The lac repressor binds to the lac operator to inhibit transcription in E. coli. This inhibition can be relieved by adding lactose or isopropyl-β-D-thiogalactopyranoside (IPTG).
   4085..4673    -  rep_origin     ori: high-copy-number ColE1/pMB1/pBR322/pUC origin of replication
   4844..5704    -  CDS            AmpR: β-lactamase; bla; confers resistance to ampicillin, carbenicillin, and related antibiotics
   5705..5809    -  promoter       AmpR promoter: bla
   5868..5920    -  misc_feature   bom (fragment): basis of mobility region from pBR322
   6075..6454    +  enhancer       CMV enhancer: human cytomegalovirus immediate early enhancer
   6607..6658    +  promoter       CMVd2 promoter: truncated human cytomegalovirus (CMV) immediate early promoter that yields moderately reduced expression relative to the full-length promoter
   6654..6687    +  LTR            5' LTR (truncated) (fragment): truncated 5' long terminal repeat (LTR) from HIV-1
   6703..6721    +  promoter       T7 promoter: promoter for bacteriophage T7 RNA polymerase
   6745..7461    +  CDS            mEGFP: mEGFP is a basic (constitutively fluorescent) green fluorescent protein published in 2002, derived from Aequorea victoria. It has moderate acid sensitivity.
   7477..1595    +  CDS            FMR1 (across the origin): FMR1_HUMAN - Experimental evidence at protein level: Swiss-Prot protein existence level 1. (Microbial infection) Acts as a positive regulator of influenza A virus (IAV) replication. Required for the assembly and nuclear export of the viral ribonucleoprotein (vRNP) components. From Homo sapiens (Human).
