[The description below was written by a language model from this plasmid's Addgene catalogue record and pLannotate feature annotations shown in this document.]
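Description:
pcDNA3puro-mGFP-FMR1iso1-I304N is a mammalian expression plasmid of about 7.8 kb built on pcDNA3-puro, a pcDNA3 derivative in which the mammalian selection cassette encodes puromycin resistance. It is propagated in E. coli as a high-copy plasmid through a ColE1/pUC-type origin and selected with ampicillin via the β-lactamase gene. An f1 origin is also present. For selection in mammalian cells, an SV40 enhancer/early promoter drives puromycin N-acetyltransferase, terminated by an SV40 polyadenylation signal. A short bleomycin-resistance fragment annotated after PuroR, along with small lac, lacI, bom and HIV-1 LTR-like fragments, appear to be backbone remnants or annotation matches rather than functional parts.

The payload is human FMR1 isoform 1, which encodes the RNA-binding protein FMRP, fused at its N terminus to monomeric EGFP. The annotation shows the CMV enhancer and promoter, followed by a T7 promoter, the mEGFP coding sequence and then the FMR1 coding sequence, which spans the numbering origin of the circular sequence and ends ahead of the bovine growth hormone polyadenylation signal. The insert carries the I304N substitution, a well-known missense change in a KH domain of FMRP that impairs RNA binding and is associated with fragile X syndrome. The depositor also notes that the coding sequence is resistant to a specific FMR1-targeting shRNA, so the fusion can be expressed in knockdown cells without being silenced. The construct is therefore suited to visualising the localisation and assembly behaviour of the mutant protein and to rescue-type experiments comparing it with wild-type FMRP, in transient transfections or puromycin-selected cells.
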