Addgene plasmid #225463: pcDNA3puro-mGFP-FMR1iso1-I304N
Purpose: Express mEGFP-fusion protein of FMR1 isoform 1 (I304N)
Depositing lab: Christine Mayr. Depositing organization: Memorial Sloan-Kettering Cancer Center. Publication: The FXR1 network acts as signaling scaffold for actomyosin remodeling. Chen X, Fansler MM, Janjoš U, Ule J, Mayr C. Cell. 5 August 2024. doi: 10.1016/j.cell.2024.07.015. PubMed 37961296.
Backbone
  Vector backbone: pcDNA3-puro
  Backbone manufacturer: Mayr Lab
  Vector type: Mammalian Expression
Growth in bacteria
  Bacterial resistance: Ampicillin, 100 μg/mL
  Growth temperature: 37°C
  Growth strain: DH5alpha
  Copy number: High Copy
Gene/Insert
  Gene/Insert name: FMR1 isoform 1
  Species: H. sapiens (human)
  Mutation: I304N
  Entrez Gene: FMR1 (a.k.a. FMRP, FRAXA, POF, POF1)
  Promoter: CMV
  Tag / fusion protein: mEGFP (N terminal on insert)
  Cloning method: Other
Terms and licenses: Academic/Nonprofit Terms; Industry Terms: Not Available to Industry
Depositor comments: Resistant to shRNA TRCN0000059759 (target sequence GCGTTTGGAGAGATTACAAAT). Please visit https://doi.org/10.1101/2023.11.05.565677 for bioRxiv preprint.
How to cite: pcDNA3puro-mGFP-FMR1iso1-I304N was a gift from Christine Mayr (Addgene plasmid # 225463 ; http://n2t.net/addgene:225463 ; RRID:Addgene_225463)
