>Addgene plasmid #225463 | pcDNA3puro-mGFP-FMR1iso1-I304N | depositor partial sequence | sequence record 441708 | region with mutation I304N
GGAAAAAATGGAAAGCTGAATCAGGAGATTGTGGACAAGTCAG
